>Addgene plasmid #12857 | DCT.VV.Orf169 | addgene partial sequence | sequence record 19246 | T7 5'-TAATACGACTCACTATAGGG-3'
TACCGAGCTCGGATCCAGTACCCTTCACCGAATTCCAGCTGACCACCATGGAAGTCAGTAACAAAAAACT
AATAAACTCGTTTGTTGGAAGAGCAGAAAACCTTCGAAGATATGATACGTATCTACCAGAGAACGATCCA
TTAGCAATGAATTCAGTATTTACTTTTTCTTCGTATACTGGAATAGGACCTTTATATAGAGACATGAGAA
ACTCGAACTTTTTAAGTAATCCCAACGAAATGGGATAAGCAATTCCCGGGGATCCGAATAAAGGGTCAAG
ACAATTCTGCAGATATCCAGCACAGTGGCGGCCGCTCGAGTCTAGAGGGCCCGCGGTTCGAAGGTAAGCC
TATCCCTAACCCTCTCCTCGGTCTCGATTCTACGCGTACCGGTCATCATCACCATCACCATTGAGTTTAA
ACCCGCTGATCAGCCTCGACTGTGCCTTCTAGTTGCCAGCCATCTGTTGTTTGCCCCTCCCCCGTGCCTT
CCTTGACCCTGGAAGGTGCCACTCCCACTGTCCTTTCCTAATAAAATGAGGAAATTGCATCGCATTGTCT
GAGTAGGTGTCATTCTATTCTGGGGGGGTGGGGGTGGGGCAGGACAGCAAGGGGGAGGATTGGGAAGACA
ATAGCAGGCATGCTGGGGATGCGGTGGGCTCTATGGCTTCTG
