[The description below was written by a language model from this plasmid's Addgene catalogue record.]
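Description:
DCT.VV.Orf169 is a mammalian expression plasmid built on the commercial pcDNA 3.1D V5-His-TOPO backbone (about 5.5 kb without insert) and carrying a short vaccinia virus open reading frame of about 201 bp, designated VV.Orf169. It is propagated in E. coli as a high-copy plasmid under ampicillin selection, and it carries a neomycin resistance marker that allows G418 selection of transfected mammalian cells. The insert is recorded as lying between BamHI sites that remain intact on both sides, so it can be excised with that enzyme, and it can be sequenced from the upstream T7 primer site. No feature table is provided and the record does not name the promoter. Vectors of this pcDNA3.1 family generally drive expression from a CMV immediate-early promoter and offer C-terminal V5 and His tags, but the record does not say whether this ORF is in frame with those tags.

The plasmid is one member of a library of individually cloned vaccinia virus ORFs assembled for screening, linked to work that identified poxvirus CD8+ T cell determinants to inform the design and characterization of smallpox vaccines. In that kind of screen, expressing single viral ORFs in transfected cells lets T cell responses be traced to particular viral gene products. The "Orf169" name is specific to this library. The corresponding gene names in vaccinia strains Copenhagen and WR are given only in a supplementary spreadsheet that accompanies the collection. The depositors caution that the clones were made for screening and may differ from the canonical GenBank sequence, so the insert sequence should be checked against the available quality-control data before use.
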