Addgene plasmid #12857: DCT.VV.Orf169
Purpose: This plasmid was designed for screening purposes and may contain discrepancies relative to the current canonical GenBank version of the gene.
Depositing lab: Jack Bennink & Jon Yewdell. Depositing organization: National Institute of Allergy and Infectious Diseases (NIAID). Publication: Identification of poxvirus CD8+ T cell determinants to enable rational design and characterization of smallpox vaccines. Tscharke DC, Karupiah G, Zhou J, Palmore T, Irvine KR, Haeryfar SM, Williams S, Sidney J, Sette A, Bennink JR, Yewdell JW. J Exp Med. 2005 January 3; 201(1): 95–104. 10.1084/jem.20041912 PubMed 15623576.
Backbone
  Vector backbone: pcDNA 3.1D V5-His-TOPO
  Backbone manufacturer: Invitrogen
  Backbone size w/o insert (bp): 5514
  Vector type: Mammalian Expression
  Selectable markers: Neomycin (select with G418)
Growth in bacteria
  Bacterial resistance: Ampicillin, 100 μg/mL
  Growth temperature: 37°C
  Growth strain: DH5alpha
  Copy number: High Copy
Gene/Insert
  Gene/Insert name: VV.Orf169
  Species: Vaccinia Virus
  Insert size (bp): 201
  Cloning method: Restriction Enzyme; 5′ cloning site BamHI (not destroyed); 3′ cloning site BamHI (not destroyed)
  Sequencing primers: 5′ Universal T7
Terms and licenses: Academic/Nonprofit Terms; Industry Terms: Not Available to Industry
Depositor comments: Please see the Vaccinia kit page ( https://www.addgene.org/vvorf/ ) for more information. The kit page contains the supplemental VVOrfData spreadsheet, which includes important information about this plasmid. The plasmid and insert names provided here relate only to this library. The name of the ORF (if present) in VACV strain Copenhagen and the name of the ORF (if annotated) in VACV strain WR sequence can be found in VVOrfData spreadsheet. Please note that the amino acid sequence given for each ORF in the spreadsheet may contain some errors. Additionally, changes from the expected sequence may be present in these plasmids. Please see Addgene's quality control sequence and sequencing notes in the VVOrfData spreadsheet before ordering this plasmid.
How to cite: DCT.VV.Orf169 was a gift from Jack Bennink & Jon Yewdell (Addgene plasmid # 12857 ; http://n2t.net/addgene:12857 ; RRID:Addgene_12857)
